Addgene plasmid #205324: pBad33_ISAeme8_reRNA
Purpose: Bacterial expression of ISAeme8 TnpB and its reRNA
Depositing lab: Haoyi Wang. Depositing organization: Institute of Zoology, Chinese Academy of Sciences. Publication: Evolutionary mining and functional characterization of TnpB nucleases identify efficient miniature genome editors. Xiang G, Li Y, Sun J, Huo Y, Cao S, Cao Y, Guo Y, Yang L, Cai Y, Zhang YE, Wang H. Nat Biotechnol. 2023 Jun 29. doi: 10.1038/s41587-023-01857-x. PubMed 37386294.
Backbone
  Vector backbone: pBAD
  Vector type: Bacterial Expression
Growth in bacteria
  Bacterial resistance: Chloramphenicol, 25 μg/mL
  Growth temperature: 37°C
  Growth strain: DH5alpha
  Copy number: Low Copy
Gene/Insert
  Gene/Insert name: ISAeme8 TnpB
  Species: Other
  Cloning method: Unknown
Terms and licenses: Academic/Nonprofit Terms; Industry Terms: Not Available to Industry
How to cite: pBad33_ISAeme8_reRNA was a gift from Haoyi Wang (Addgene plasmid # 205324 ; http://n2t.net/addgene:205324 ; RRID:Addgene_205324)
