[The description below was written by a language model from this plasmid's Addgene catalogue record and pLannotate feature annotations shown in this document.]
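Description:
pBad33_ISAeme8_reRNA is a low-copy bacterial expression plasmid of about 5.5 kb, built on a pBAD33-type backbone, that co-expresses the ISAeme8 TnpB nuclease and its guide RNA (the right-end element RNA, or reRNA) in E. coli. It replicates from a p15A origin, which is compatible with ColE1-type plasmids and so allows a second plasmid, such as a target or reporter, to be carried in the same cell. Selection is by chloramphenicol through a cat gene driven by its own promoter. The annotation also picks up backbone remnants typical of pACYC184/pBAD33 lineage vectors. These include fragments of β-lactamase, the tetracycline resistance gene and its promoter, IS1, ColE1 and RSF origins, and an M13 phage origin. None of the partial resistance genes should be taken as functional markers.

Despite the pBAD name, the feature table shows no araC gene or araBAD promoter. Instead there are two copies of the strong constitutive synthetic promoter J23119. The first lies at the start of the record, ahead of a region of roughly 1.2 kb, and the second (the SpeI-ended variant) follows it, upstream of the rrnB T1 and T2 terminators. This layout is consistent with one promoter driving the compact TnpB coding sequence and the other driving the reRNA, although neither insert is annotated directly. The "vsdF fragment" hit inside the first region probably reflects homology to the TnpB open reading frame rather than a real Salmonella gene. According to the record, the plasmid comes from work mining and characterising TnpB nucleases as miniature genome editors, where it provides bacterial expression of the nuclease and its guide.
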