Features (pLannotate 1.2.2; 18 found; start..end, strand, type, name):
     17..50      +  promoter       J23119 promoter: bacterial promoter (Registry of Standard Biological Parts BBa J23119)
     96..419     +  CDS            vsdF (fragment): VSDF_SALDU - Protein predicted: Swiss-Prot protein existence level 4. Expressed but non-essential protein, involved in the virulence of Salmonellas. From Salmonella dublin.
   1243..1277    +  promoter       J23119(SpeI) promoter: bacterial promoter (Registry of Standard Biological Parts BBa J23119) modified to end with an SpeI site
   1622..1737    +  ncRNA          5S rRNA: Accession: RF00001 - 5S ribosomal RNA
   1741..1827    +  terminator     rrnB T1 terminator: Escherichia coli rrnB; transcription terminator T1 from the E. coli rrnB gene
   1919..1946    +  terminator     rrnB T2 terminator: transcription terminator T2 from the E. coli rrnB gene
   1965..2056    +  promoter       AmpR promoter: bla
   2057..2176    +  CDS            AmpR (fragment): β-lactamase; bla; confers resistance to ampicillin, carbenicillin, and related antibiotics
   2177..2471    +  CDS            bla(M) (fragment): β-lactamase lacking the signal sequence; bla(M); allows cytosolic expression of β-lactamase
   2514..2894    +  rep_origin     M13 ori (sequence partly withheld): M13 bacteriophage origin of replication; arrow indicates direction of (+) strand synthesis
   3080..3313    +  rep_origin     ori (fragment): high-copy-number ColE1/pMB1/pBR322/pUC origin of replication
   3528..4184    -  CDS            cat: CAT_ECOLX - Experimental evidence at protein level: Swiss-Prot protein existence level 1. This enzyme is an effector of chloramphenicol resistance in bacteria. From Escherichia coli. This protein is used as a marker in many commonly used cloning vectors, such as pACYC184.
   4185..4287    -  promoter       cat promoter: promoter of the E. coli cat gene encoding chloramphenicol acetyltransferase
   4408..4551    +  mobile_element IS1 (fragment): prokaryotic transposable element IS1
   4670..4725    -  rep_origin     RSF ori (fragment): Plasmids containing the RSF 1030 origin of replication can be propagated in E. coli cells that contain additional plasmids with compatible origins.
   4813..5358    -  rep_origin     p15A ori: Plasmids containing the medium-copy-number p15A origin of replication can be propagated in E. coli cells that contain a second plasmid with the ColE1 origin.
   5395..5515    -  CDS            TcR (fragment): tetracycline efflux protein; tet; confers resistance to tetracycline
   5525..15      +  promoter       tet promoter (fragment) (across the origin): E. coli promoter for tetracycline efflux protein gene
>Addgene plasmid #205324 | pBad33_ISAeme8_reRNA | addgene full sequence | sequence record 411098 | Addgene NGS Result
CAGCTTATCATCGATCTGACAGCTAGCTCAGTCCTAGGTATAATGCTAGCCCCGGGAAAAGATCTAAAGA
GGAGAAAGAATTCATGACTTTGAGAAGAGCAACGAAAGTACGCATTTATCCGACCGACGAACAAGCGGCA
TTCTTGAATGCCCAGTTCGGCGCGGTGCGGTTCGCGTACAACAAGGCCCTTCATATTCAACGACACATGT
TCAAGCGTCACGGGATTTCACTGAAACCGAAACGCGACCTGAAACCCATGCTCGCAGTGGCGAAAAAATC
GCGCAAATACGGCTGGCTAAAGGAGTACGATTCACTCGCCTTGCAGCAAGCGGTGATTAATCTCGACAAG
GCATTCGCCAACTTCTTCAATCCCAAGCTCAAGGCACGAATGCCTACCTTCAAGAGCAAACGGGGCAGGC
AATCCAGCTATCACCCCAACGGAAAGGTGCTCACAGCGGCTATCCAGTTGCCGAAGATGACGCCCATCAG
GGCGGTCATTCATCGAGATATTATCGGCGTGGTATCCAGCATCACAGTCAGCCGTGGCCCGACAGGGAAA
TACTATGCTTCCATCCTTTGCGAGGATGGCTGCGAGGCTCCCGCCAAGCCCACCTTCATCACGGACGTGA
CTGGCTGTGATATGGGGCTGTCCCACTACCTCATTGAGTCGAGCGGCAAAAAGATTGCCAATCCACGCCA
CCTTATCAACGCCAGTCGCAATCTACGACGCAAGCAAAAGGCACTGTCTCGCAAGAAAAAGGGCAGCGCC
AACCGTGGCAAGGCAAGACGGCAACTGGCCGCCCTGCACGAACGGGTAGCCAATGCCCGCGCCGATTTTC
AGCACAAACTCTCTCACACGATGGTTGACGAAAACCAAGCGGTCATCGTGGAGACATTGAAATCAGCGAA
CATGATGAAAAATCACAAACTGGCCCGCGCCATTGGCGATGCTGGTTGGCATGGTTTCATCATGAAGCTG
GAGTACAAGGCACAAGCGGCGGGTCGCCACCTAATCAAACTTGATCAGTGGTTTGCCAGCTCGAAACTGT
GTAGCGATTGCGGCCACAAGATGCCGGACATGCCGTTGCATCAGCGGCAGTGGGTATGTCCAGCGTGTGG
GGCAGGGCATGACCGCGACATTAACGCGGCCATGAATATCCAGCAACAAGGCATATTGGAATTAAAGGCG
GCGGGACACGTCGTTTCTACCCATGGAGGCCAGCGTGGATCCTGAGAGATCTTTGACAGCTAGCTCAGTC
CTAGGTATAATACTAGTGCCGGACATGCCGTTGCATCAGCGGCAGTGGGTATGTCCAGCGTGTGGGGCAG
GGCATGACCGCGACATTAACGCGGCCATGAATATCCAGCAACAAGGCATATTGGAATTAAAGGCGGCGGG
ACACGTCGTTTCTACCCATGGAGGCCAGCGTTAATCTGCCAATTCGGCAGTAGCGGCCTAAGAAGTGGGA
AGCCTCGCCGCTTGCGGCGGGGAGCAGTCACGCTCGGAGATCATCATTGCGTTTTTTAAGCTTAGCTTGG
CTGTTTTGGCGGATGAGAGAAGATTTTCAGCCTGATACAGATTAAATCAGAACGCAGAAGCGGTCTGATA
AAACAGAATTTGCCTGGCGGCAGTAGCGCGGTGGTCCCACCTGACCCCATGCCGAACTCAGAAGTGAAAC
GCCGTAGCGCCGATGGTAGTGTGGGGTCTCCCCATGCGAGAGTAGGGAACTGCCAGGCATCAAATAAAAC
GAAAGGCTCAGTCGAAAGACTGGGCCTTTCGTTTTATCTGTTGTTTGTCGGTGAACGCTCTCCTGAGTAG
GACAAATCCGCCGGGAGCGGATTTGAACGTTGCGAAGCAACGGCCCGGAGGGTGGCGGGCAGGACGCCCG
CCATAAACTGCCAGGCATCAAATTAAGCAGAAGGCCATCCTGACGGATGGCCTTTTTGCGTTTCTACAAA
CTCTTTTGTTTATTTTTCTAAATACATTCAAATATGTATCCGCTCATGAGACAATAACCCTGATAAATGC
TTCAATAATATTGAAAAAGGAAGAGTATGAGTATTCAACATTTCCGTGTCGCCCTTATTCCCTTTTTTGC
GGCATTTTGCCTTCCTGTTTTTGCTCACCCAGAAACGCTGGTGAAAGTAAAAGATGCTGAAGATCAGTTG
GGTGCAGCAAACTATTAACTGGCGAACTACTTACTCTAGCTTCCCGGCAACAATTAATAGACTGGATGGA
GGCGGATAAAGTTGCAGGACCACTTCTGCGCTCGGCCCTTCCGGCTGGCTGGTTTATTGCTGATAAATCT
GGAGCCGGTGAGCGTGGGTCTCGCGGTATCATTGCAGCACTGGGGCCAGATGGTAAGCCCTCCCGTATCG
TAGTTATCTACACGACGGGGAGTCAGGCAACTATGGATGAACGAAATAGACAGATCGCTGAGATAGGTGC
CTCACTGATTAAGCATTGGTAACTGTCAGACCAAGTTTACTCATATATACTTTAGATTGATT
[125 nt withheld, positions 2513-2637]
C
[141 nt withheld, positions 2639-2779]
CCTTTGACGTTGGAGTCCACGTTCTTT
[37 nt withheld, positions 2807-2843]
ACCCTATCTCGGGCTATTCTTTTGATTTATAAGGGATTTTGCCGATTTCGGCCTATTGGTTAAAAAATGA
GCTGATTTAACAAAAATTTAACGCGAATTTTAACAAAATATTAACGTTTACAATTTAAAAGGATCTAGGT
GAAGATCCTTTTTGATAATCTCATGACCAAAATCCCTTAACGTGAGTTTTCGTTCCACTGAGCGTCAGAC
CCCGTAGAAAAGATCAAAGGATCTTCTTGAGATCCTTTTTTTCTGCGCGTAATCTGCTGCTTGCAAACAA
AAAAACCACCGCTACCAGCGGTGGTTTGTTTGCCGGATCAAGAGCTACCAACTCTTTTTCCGAAGGTAAC
TGGCTTCAGCAGAGCGCAGATACCAAATACTGTCCTTCTAGTGTAGCCGTAGTTAGGCCACCACTTCAAG
AACTCTGTAGCACCGCCTACATACCTCGCTCTGCTAATCCTGTTACCAGTCAGGCATTTGAGAAGCACAC
GGTCACACTGCTTCCGGTAGTCAATAAACCGGTAAACCAGCAATAGACATAAGCGGCTATTTAACGACCC
TGCCCTGAACCGACGACCGGGTCGAATTTGCTTTCGAATTTCTGCCATTCATCCGCTTATTATCACTTAT
TCAGGCGTAGCAACCAGGCGTTTAAGGGCACCAATAACTGCCTTAAAAAAATTACGCCCCGCCCTGCCAC
TCATCGCAGTACTGTTGTAATTCATTAAGCATTCTGCCGACATGGAAGCCATCACAAACGGCATGATGAA
CCTGAATCGCCAGCGGCATCAGCACCTTGTCGCCTTGCGTATAATATTTGCCCATGGTGAAAACGGGGGC
GAAGAAGTTGTCCATATTGGCCACGTTTAAATCAAAACTGGTGAAACTCACCCAGGGATTGGCTGAGACG
AAAAACATATTCTCAATAAACCCTTTAGGGAAATAGGCCAGGTTTTCACCGTAACACGCCACATCTTGCG
AATATATGTGTAGAAACTGCCGGAAATCGTCGTGGTATTCACTCCAGAGCGATGAAAACGTTTCAGTTTG
CTCATGGAAAACGGTGTAACAAGGGTGAACACTATCCCATATCACCAGCTCACCGTCTTTCATTGCCATA
CGGAACTCCGGATGAGCATTCATCAGGCGGGCAAGAATGTGAATAAAGGCCGGATAAAACTTGTGCTTAT
TTTTCTTTACGGTCTTTAAAAAGGCCGTAATATCCAGCTGAACGGTCTGGTTATAGGTACATTGAGCAAC
TGACTGAAATGCCTCAAAATGTTCTTTACGATGCCATTGGGATATATCAACGGTGGTATATCCAGTGATT
TTTTTCTCCATTTTAGCTTCCTTAGCTCCTGAAAATCTCGATAACTCAAAAAATACGCCCGGTAGTGATC
TTATTTCATTATGGTGAAAGTTGGAACCTCTTACGTGCCGATCAACGTCTCATTTTCGCCAAAAGTTGGC
CCAGGGCTTCCCGGTATCAACAGGGACACCAGGATTTATTTATTCTGCGAAGTGATCTTCCGTCACAGGT
ATTTATTCGGCGCAAAGTGCGTCGGGTGATGCTGCCAACTTACTGATTTAGTGTATGATGGTGTTTTTGA
GGTGCTCCAGTGGCTTCTGTTTCTATCAGCTGTCCCTCCTGTTCAGCTACTGACGGGGTGGTGCGTAACG
GCAAAAGCACCGCCGGACATCAGCGCTAGCGGAGTGTATACTGGCTTACTATGTTGGCACTGATGAGGGT
GTCAGTGAAGTGCTTCATGTGGCAGGAGAAAAAAGGCTGCACCGGTGCGTCAGCAGAATATGTGATACAG
GATATATTCCGCTTCCTCGCTCACTGACTCGCTACGCTCGGTCGTTCGACTGCGGCGAGCGGAAATGGCT
TACGAACGGGGCGGAGATTTCCTGGAAGATGCCAGGAAGATACTTAACAGGGAAGTGAGAGGGCCGCGGC
AAAGCCGTTTTTCCATAGGCTCCGCCCCCCTGACAAGCATCACGAAATCTGACGCTCAAATCAGTGGTGG
CGAAACCCGACAGGACTATAAAGATACCAGGCGTTTCCCCCTGGCGGCTCCCTCGTGCGCTCTCCTGTTC
CTGCCTTTCGGTTTACCGGTGTCATTCCGCTGTTATGGCCGCGTTTGTCTCATTCCACGCCTGACACTCA
GTTCCGGGTAGGCAGTTCGCTCCAAGCTGGACTGTATGCACGAACCCCCCGTTCAGTCCGACCGCTGCGC
CTTATCCGGTAACTATCGTCTTGAGTCCAACCCGGAAAGACATGCAAAAGCACCACTGGCAGCAGCCACT
GGTAATTGATTTAGAGGAGTTAGTCTTGAAGTCATGCGCCGGTTAAGGCTAAACTGAAAGGACAAGTTTT
GGTGACTGCGCTCCTCCAAGCCAGTTACCTCGGTTCAAAGAGTTGGTAGCTCAGAGAACCTTCGAAAAAC
CGCCCTGCAAGGCGGTTTTTTCGTTTTCAGAGCAAGAGATTACGCGCAGACCAAAACGATCTCAAGAAGA
TCATCTTATTAATCAGATAAAATATTTCTAGGCTCATGAGCCCGAAGTGGCGAGCCCGATCTTCCCCATC
GGTGATGTCGGCGATATAGGCGCCAGCAACCGCACCTGTGGCGCCGGTGATGCCGGCCACGATGCGTCCG
GCGTAGAGGATCTGCTCATGTTTGA
